>Addgene plasmid #199245 | SPDK3860 | addgene full sequence | sequence record 396551 | Addgene NGS Result
TTGGCTGGCTGGTGGCAGGATATATTGTGGTGTAAACAAATTGACGCTTAGACAACTTAATAACACATTG
CGGACGTTTTTAATGTACTGAATTAACGCCGAATTAATTCCTAGGCCACCATGTTGGGCCCGGCGCGCCA
AGCTTGCATGCCTGCAGGTCAACATGGTGGAGCACGACACTCTCGTCTACTCCAAGAATATCAAAGATAC
AGTCTCAGAAGACCAGAGGGCTATTGAGACTTTTCAACAAAGGGTAATATCGGGAAACCTCCTCGGATTC
CATTGCCCAGCTATCTGTCACTTCATCGAAAGGACAGTAGAAAAGGAAGATGGCTTCTACAAATGCCATC
ATTGCGATAAAGGAAAGGCTATCGTTCAAGATGCCTCTACCGACAGTGGTCCCAAAGATGGACCCCCACC
CACGAGGAACATCGTGGAAAAAGAAGACGTTCCAACCACGTCTTCAAAGCAAGTGGATTGATGTGATGGT
CAACATGGTGGAGCACGACACTCTCGTCTACTCCAAGAATATCAAAGATACAGTCTCAGAAGACCAGAGG
GCTATTGAGACTTTTCAACAAAGGGTAATATCGGGAAACCTCCTCGGATTCCATTGCCCAGCTATCTGTC
ACTTCATCGAAAGGACAGTAGAAAAGGAAGATGGCTTCTACAAATGCCATCATTGCGATAAAGGAAAGGC
TATCGTTCAAGATGCCTCTACCGACAGTGGTCCCAAAGATGGACCCCCACCCACGAGGAACATCGTGGAA
AAAGAAGACGTTCCAACCACGTCTTCAAAGCAAGTGGATTGATGTGATATCTCCACTGACGTAAGGGATG
ACGCACAATCCCACTATCCTTCGCAAGACCCTTCCTCTATATAAGGAAGTTCATTTCATTTGGAGAGGAT
AAAACATTGCACCTATGGTGTTGCCCTGGCTGGGGTATGTCAGTGATCGCAGTAGAATGTACTAATTGAC
AAGTTGGAGAATACGGTAGAACGTCCTTATCCAACACAGCCTTTATCCCTCTCCCTGACGAGGTTTTTGT
CAGTGTAATATTTCTTTTTGAACTATCCAGCTTAGTACCGTACGGGAAAGTGACTGGTGTGCTTATCTTT
GAAATGTTACTTTGGGTTTCGGTTCTTTAGGTTAGTAAGAAAGCACTTGTCTTCTCATACAAAGGAAAAC
CTGAGACGTATCGCTTACGAAAGTAGCAATGAAAGAAAGGTGGTGGTTTTAATCGCTACCGCAAAAACGA
TGGGGTCGTTTTAATTAACTTCTCCTACGCAAGCGTCTAAACGGACGTTGGGGTTTTGCTAGTTTCTTTA
GAGAAAACTAGCTAAGTCTTTAATGTTATCATTAGAGATGGCATAAATATAATACTTGTGTCTGCTGATA
AGATCATTTTAATTTGGACGATTAGACTTGTTGAACTACAGGTTACTGAATCACTTGCGCTAATCAACAT
GGGAGATATGTACGATGAATCATTTGACAAGTCGGGCGGTCCTGCTGACTTGATGGACGATTCTTGGGTG
GAATCAGTTTCGTGGAAAGATCTGTTGAAGAAGTTACACAGCATAAAATTTGCACTACAGTCTGGTAGAG
ATGAGATCACTGGGTTACTAGCGGCACTGAATAGACAGTGTCCTTATTCACCATATGAGCAGTTTCCAGA
TAAGAAGGTGTATTTCCTTTTAGACTCACGGGCTAACAGTGCTCTTGGTGTGATTCAGAACGCTTCAGCG
TTCAAGAGACGAGCTGATGAGAAGAATGCAGTGGCGGGTGTTACAAATATTCCTGCGAATCCAAACACAA
CGGTTACGACGAACCAAGGGAGTACTACTACTACCAAGGCGAACACTGGCTCGACTTTGGAAGAAGACTT
GTACACTTATTACAAATTCGATGATGCCTCTACAGCTTTCCACAAATCTCTAACTTCGTTAGAGAACATG
GAGTTGAAGAGTTATTACCGAAGGAACTTTGAGAAAGTATTCGGGATTAAGTTTGGTGGAGCAGCTGCTA
GTTCATCTGCACCGCCTCCAGCGAGTGGAGGTCCGATACGTCCTAATCCCTAGGGATTTAAGGACGTGAA
CTCTGTTGAGATCTCTGTGAAATTCAGAGGGTGGGTGATACCATATTCACTGATGCCATTAGCGACATCT
AAATAGGGCTAATTGTGACTAATTTGAGGGAATTTCCTTTACCATTGACGTCGCACACAAGGTTAAAAAC
GCTGTAGTAATACATGCGCAAGAACAGGCTGAGCATCTTGTTCTGGGGTTTCACACTATCTTTAGAGAAA
GTGTTAAGTTAATTAAGTTATCTTAATTAAGAGCATAATTATACTGATTTGTCTCTCGTTGATAGAGTCT
ATCATTCTGTTATTAAAAATTTGACAACTCGGTTTGCTGACCTACTGGTCACTGTATCACTTACCCGAGT
TAACGAGTCTAGATTGGTAGTAGCGACTCCATGGTTTTAGAGCTAGAAATAGCAAGTTAAAATAAGGCTA
GTCCGTTATCAACTTGAAAAAGTGGCACCGAGTCGGTGCGAGCTCCCGTAGCTCAGTTGGTTAGAGCGTT
GGTCTTATGAGCCGAAGGTCGCGGGTTCGAGCCCCGCCGGAAGCACCCGGGCATGTCCCGAAGACATTAA
ACTACGGTTCTTTAAGTAGATCCGTGTCTGAAGTTTTAGGTTCAATTTAAACCTACGAGATTGACATTCT
CGACTGATCTTGATTGATCGGTAAGTCTTTTGTAATTTAATTTTCTTTTTGATTTTATTTTAAATTGTTA
TCTGTTTCTGTGTATAGACTGTTTGAGATCGGCGTTTGGCCGACTCATTGTCTTACCATAGGGGAACGGA
CTTTGTTTGTGTTGTTATTTTATTTGTATTTTATTAAAATTCTCAACGATCTGAAAAAGCCTCGCGGCTA
AGAGATTGTTGGGGGGTGAGTAAGTACTTTTAAAGTGATGATGGTTACAAAGGCAAAAGGGGTAAAACCC
CTCGCCTACGTAAGCGTTATTACGCCCGTCTGTACTTATATCAGTACACTGACGAGTCCCTAAAGGACGA
AACGGGAGAACGCTAGCCACCACCACCACCACCACGTGTGAATTACAGGTGACCAGCTCGAATTTCCCCG
ATCGTTCAAACATTTGGCAATAAAGTTTCTTAAGATTGAATCCTGTTGCCGGTCTTGCGATGATTATCAT
ATAATTTCTGTTGAATTACGTTAAGCATGTAATAATTAACATGTAATGCATGACGTTATTTATGAGATGG
GTTTTTATGATTAGAGTCCCGCAATTATACATTTAATACGCGATAGAAAACAAAATATAGCGCGCAAACT
AGGATAAATTATCGCGCGCGGTGTCATCTATGTTACTAGATCGGGAATTAAACTATCAGTGTTTGACAGG
ATATATTGGCGGGTAAACCTAAGAGAAAAGAGCGTTTATTAGAATAATCGGATATTTAAAAGGGCGTGAA
AAGGTTTATCCGTTCGTCCATTTGTATGTGCATGCCAACCACAGGGTTCCCCTCGGGATCAAAGTACTTT
GATCCAACCCCTCCGCTGCTATAGTGCAGTCGGCTTCTGACGTTCAGTGCAGCCGTCTTCTGAAAACGAC
ATGTCGCACAAGTCCTAAGTTACGCGACAGGCTGCCGCCCTGCCCTTTTCCTGGCGTTTTCTTGTCGCGT
GTTTTAGTCGCATAAAGTAGAATACTTGCGACTAGAACCGGAGACATTACGCCATGAACAAGAGCGCCGC
CGCTGGCCTGCTGGGCTATGCCCGCGTCAGCACCGACGACCAGGACTTGACCAACCAACGGGCCGAACTG
CACGCGGCCGGCTGCACCAAGCTGTTTTCCGAGAAGATCACCGGCACCAGGCGCGACCGCCCGGAGCTGG
CCAGGATGCTTGACCACCTACGCCCTGGCGACGTTGTGACAGTGACCAGGCTAGACCGCCTGGCCCGCAG
CACCCGCGACCTACTGGACATTGCCGAGCGCATCCAGGAGGCCGGCGCGGGCCTGCGTAGCCTGGCAGAG
CCGTGGGCCGACACCACCACGCCGGCCGGCCGCATGGTGTTGACCGTGTTCGCCGGCATTGCCGAGTTCG
AGCGTTCCCTAATCATCGACCGCACCCGGAGCGGGCGCGAGGCCGCCAAGGCCCGAGGCGTGAAGTTTGG
CCCCCGCCCTACCCTCACCCCGGCACAGATCGCGCACGCCCGCGAGCTGATCGACCAGGAAGGCCGCACC
GTGAAAGAGGCGGCTGCACTGCTTGGCGTGCATCGCTCGACCCTGTACCGCGCACTTGAGCGCAGCGAGG
AAGTGACGCCCACCGAGGCCAGGCGGCGCGGTGCCTTCCGTGAGGACGCATTGACCGAGGCCGACGCCCT
GGCGGCCGCCGAGAATGAACGCCAAGAGGAACAAGCATGAAACCGCACCAGGACGGCCAGGACGAACCGT
TTTTCATTACCGAAGAGATCGAGGCGGAGATGATCGCGGCCGGGTACGTGTTCGAGCCGCCCGCGCACGT
CTCAACCGTGCGGCTGCATGAAATCCTGGCCGGTTTGTCTGATGCCAAGCTGGCGGCCTGGCCGGCCAGC
TTGGCCGCTGAAGAAACCGAGCGCCGCCGTCTAAAAAGGTGATGTGTATTTGAGTAAAACAGCTTGCGTC
ATGCGGTCGCTGCGTATATGATGCGATGAGTAAATAAACAAATACGCAAGGGGAACGCATGAAGGTTATC
GCTGTACTTAACCAGAAAGGCGGGTCAGGCAAGACGACCATCGCAACCCATCTAGCCCGCGCCCTGCAAC
TCGCCGGGGCCGATGTTCTGTTAGTCGATTCCGATCCCCAGGGCAGTGCCCGCGATTGGGCGGCCGTGCG
GGAAGATCAACCGCTAACCGTTGTCGGCATCGACCGCCCGACGATTGACCGCGACGTGAAGGCCATCGGC
CGGCGCGACTTCGTAGTGATCGACGGAGCGCCCCAGGCGGCGGACTTGGCTGTGTCCGCGATCAAGGCAG
CCGACTTCGTGCTGATTCCGGTGCAGCCAAGCCCTTACGACATATGGGCCACCGCCGACCTGGTGGAGCT
GGTTAAGCAGCGCATTGAGGTCACGGATGGAAGGCTACAAGCGGCCTTTGTCGTGTCGCGGGCGATCAAA
GGCACGCGCATCGGCGGTGAGGTTGCCGAGGCGCTGGCCGGGTACGAGCTGCCCATTCTTGAGTCCCGTA
TCACGCAGCGCGTGAGCTACCCAGGCACTGCCGCCGCCGGCACAACCGTTCTTGAATCAGAACCCGAGGG
CGACGCTGCCCGCGAGGTCCAGGCGCTGGCCGCTGAAATTAAATCAAAACTCATTTGAGTTAATGAGGTA
AAGAGAAAATGAGCAAAAGCACAAACACGCTAAGTGCCGGCCGTCCGAGCGCACGCAGCAGCAAGGCTGC
AACGTTGGCCAGCCTGGCAGACACGCCAGCCATGAAGCGGGTCAACTTTCAGTTGCCGGCGGAGGATCAC
ACCAAGCTGAAGATGTACGCGGTACGCCAAGGCAAGACCATTACCGAGCTGCTATCTGAATACATCGCGC
AGCTACCAGAGTAAATGAGCAAATGAATAAATGAGTAGATGAATTTTAGCGGCTAAAGGAGGCGGCATGG
AAAATCAAGAACAACCAGGCACCGACGCCGTGGAATGCCCCATGTGTGGAGGAACGGGCGGTTGGCCAGG
CGTAAGCGGCTGGGTTGCCTGCCGGCCCTGCAATGGCACTGGAACCCCCAAGCCCGAGGAATCGGCGTGA
GCGGTCGCAAACCATCCGGCCCGGTACAAATCGGCGCGGCGCTGGGTGATGACCTGGTGGAGAAGTTGAA
GGCCGCGCAGGCCGCCCAGCGGCAACGCATCGAGGCAGAAGCACGCCCCGGTGAATCGTGGCAAGCGGCC
GCTGATCGAATCCGCAAAGAATCCCGGCAACCGCCGGCAGCCGGTGCGCCGTCGATTAGGAAGCCGCCCA
AGGGCGACGAGCAACCAGATTTTTTCGTTCCGATGCTCTATGACGTGGGCACCCGCGATAGTCGCAGCAT
CATGGACGTGGCCGTTTTCCGTCTGTCGAAGCGTGACCGACGAGCTGGCGAGGTGATCCGCTACGAGCTT
CCAGACGGGCACGTAGAGGTTTCCGCAGGGCCGGCCGGCATGGCCAGTGTGTGGGATTACGACCTGGTAC
TGATGGCGGTTTCCCATCTAACCGAATCCATGAACCGATACCGGGAAGGGAAGGGAGACAAGCCCGGCCG
CGTGTTCCGTCCACACGTTGCGGACGTACTCAAGTTCTGCCGGCGAGCCGATGGCGGAAAGCAGAAAGAC
GACCTGGTAGAAACCTGCATTCGGTTAAACACCACGCACGTTGCCATGCAGCGTACGAAGAAGGCCAAGA
ACGGCCGCCTGGTGACGGTATCCGAGGGTGAAGCCTTGATTAGCCGCTACAAGATCGTAAAGAGCGAAAC
CGGGCGGCCGGAGTACATCGAGATCGAGCTAGCTGATTGGATGTACCGCGAGATCACAGAAGGCAAGAAC
CCGGACGTGCTGACGGTTCACCCCGATTACTTTTTGATCGATCCCGGCATCGGCCGTTTTCTCTACCGCC
TGGCACGCCGCGCCGCAGGCAAGGCAGAAGCCAGATGGTTGTTCAAGACGATCTACGAACGCAGTGGCAG
CGCCGGAGAGTTCAAGAAGTTCTGTTTCACCGTGCGCAAGCTGATCGGGTCAAATGACCTGCCGGAGTAC
GATTTGAAGGAGGAGGCGGGGCAGGCTGGCCCGATCCTAGTCATGCGCTACCGCAACCTGATCGAGGGCG
AAGCATCCGCCGGTTCCTAATGTACGGAGCAGATGCTAGGGCAAATTGCCCTAGCAGGGGAAAAAGGTCG
AAAAGGTCTCTTTCCTGTGGATAGCACGTACATTGGGAACCCAAAGCCGTACATTGGGAACCGGAACCCG
TACATTGGGAACCCAAAGCCGTACATTGGGAACCGGTCACACATGTAAGTGACTGATATAAAAGAGAAAA
AAGGCGATTTTTCCGCCTAAAACTCTTTAAAACTTATTAAAACTCTTAAAACCCGCCTGGCCTGTGCATA
ACTGTCTGGCCAGCGCACAGCCGAAGAGCTGCAAAAAGCGCCTACCCTTCGGTCGCTGCGCTCCCTACGC
CCCGCCGCTTCGCGTCGGCCTATCGCGGCCGCTGGCCGCTCAAAAATGGCTGGCCTACGGCCAGGCAATC
TACCAGGGCGCGGACAAGCCGCGCCGTCGCCACTCGACCGCCGGCGCCCACATCAAGGCACCCTGCCTCG
CGCGTTTCGGTGATGACGGTGAAAACCTCTGACACATGCAGCTCCCGGAGACGGTCACAGCTTGTCTGTA
AGCGGATGCCGGGAGCAGACAAGCCCGTCAGGGCGCGTCAGCGGGTGTTGGCGGGTGTCGGGGCGCAGCC
ATGACCCAGTCACGTAGCGATAGCGGAGTGTATACTGGCTTAACTATGCGGCATCAGAGCAGATTGTACT
GAGAGTGCACCATATGCGGTGTGAAATACCGCACAGATGCGTAAGGAGAAAATACCGCATCAGGCGCTCT
TCCGCTTCCTCGCTCACTGACTCGCTGCGCTCGGTCGTTCGGCTGCGGCGAGCGGTATCAGCTCACTCAA
AGGCGGTAATACGGTTATCCACAGAATCAGGGGATAACGCAGGAAAGAACATGTGAGCAAAAGGCCAGCA
AAAGGCCAGGAACCGTAAAAAGGCCGCGTTGCTGGCGTTTTTCCATAGGCTCCGCCCCCCTGACGAGCAT
CACAAAAATCGACGCTCAAGTCAGAGGTGGCGAAACCCGACAGGACTATAAAGATACCAGGCGTTTCCCC
CTGGAAGCTCCCTCGTGCGCTCTCCTGTTCCGACCCTGCCGCTTACCGGATACCTGTCCGCCTTTCTCCC
TTCGGGAAGCGTGGCGCTTTCTCATAGCTCACGCTGTAGGTATCTCAGTTCGGTGTAGGTCGTTCGCTCC
AAGCTGGGCTGTGTGCACGAACCCCCCGTTCAGCCCGACCGCTGCGCCTTATCCGGTAACTATCGTCTTG
AGTCCAACCCGGTAAGACACGACTTATCGCCACTGGCAGCAGCCACTGGTAACAGGATTAGCAGAGCGAG
GTATGTAGGCGGTGCTACAGAGTTCTTGAAGTGGTGGCCTAACTACGGCTACACTAGAAGGACAGTATTT
GGTATCTGCGCTCTGCTGAAGCCAGTTACCTTCGGAAAAAGAGTTGGTAGCTCTTGATCCGGCAAACAAA
CCACCGCTGGTAGCGGTGGTTTTTTTGTTTGCAAGCAGCAGATTACGCGCAGAAAAAAAGGATCTCAAGA
AGATCCTTTGATCTTTTCTACGGGGTCTGACGCTCAGTGGAACGAAAACTCACGTTAAGGGCTGATGAAT
CCCCTAATGATTTTTATCAAAATCATTAAGTTAAGGTAGATACACATCTTGTCATATGATCAAATGGTTT
CGCCAAAAATCAATAATCAGACAACAAAATGTGCGAACTCGATATTTTACACGACTCTCTTTACCAATTC
TGCCCCGAATTACACTTAAAACGACTCAACAGCTTAACGTTGGCTTGCCACGCCTTACTTGACTGTAAAA
CTCTCACTCTTACCGAACTTGGCCGTAACCTGCCAACCAAAGCGAGAACAAAACATAACATCAAACGAAT
CGACCGATTGTTAGGTAATCGTCACCTCCACAAAGAGCGACTCGCTGTATACCGTTGGCATGCTAGCTTT
ATCTGTTCGGGCAATACGATGCCCATTGTACTTGTTGACTGGTCTGATATCCGTGAGCAAAAACGGCTTA
TGGTATTGCGAGCTTCAGTCGCACTACACGGTCGTTCTGTTACTCTTTATGAGAAAGCGTTCCCGCTTTC
AGAGCAATGTTCAAAGAAAGCTCATGACCAATTTCTAGCCGACCTTGCGAGCATTCTACCGAGTAACACC
ACACCGCTCATTGTCAGTGATGCTGGCTTTAAAGTGCCATGGTATAAATCCGTTGAGAAGCTGGGTTGGT
ACTGGTTAAGTCGAGTAAGAGGAAAAGTACAATATGCAGACCTAGGAGCGGAAAACTGGAAACCTATCAG
CAACTTACATGATATGTCATCTAGTCACTCAAAGACTTTAGGCTATAAGAGGCTGACTAAAAGCAATCCA
ATCTCATGCCAAATTCTATTGTATAAATCTCGCTCTAAAGGCCGAAAAAATCAGCGCTCGACACGGACTC
ATTGTCACCACCCGTCACCTAAAATCTACTCAGCGTCGGCAAAGGAGCCATGGATTCTAGCAACTAACTT
ACCTGTTGAAATTCGAACACCCAAACAACTTGTTAATATCTATTCGAAGCGAATGCAGATTGAAGAAACC
TTCCGAGACTTGAAAAGTCCTGCCTACGGACTAGGCCTACGCCATAGCCGAACGAGCAGCTCAGAGCGTT
TTGATATCATGCTGCTAATCGCCCTGATGCTTCAACTAACATGTTGGCTTGCGGGCGTTCATGCTCAGAA
ACAAGGTTGGGACAAGCACTTCCAGGCTAACACAGTCAGAAATCGAAACGTACTCTCAACAGTTCGCTTA
GGCATGGAAGTTTTGCGGCATTCTGGCTACACAATAACAAGGGAAGACTCACTCGTGGCTGCAACCCTGC
TTACTCAAAATCTATTCACACATGGTTACGTTTTGGGGAAATTATGAGGGGATCTCTCAGCGTTAAGGGA
TTTTGGTCATGCATTCTAGGTACTAAAACAATTCATCCAGTAAAATATAATATTTTATTTTCTCCCAATC
AGGCTTGATCCCCAGTAAGTCAAAAAATAGCTCGACATACTGTTCTTCCCCGATATCCTCCCTGATCGAC
CGGACGCAGAAGGCAATGTCATACCACTTGTCCGCCCTGCCGCTTCTCCCAAGATCAATAAAGCCACTTA
CTTTGCCATCTTTCACAAAGATGTTGCTGTCTCCCAGGTCGCCGTGGGAAAAGACAAGTTCCTCTTCGGG
CTTTTCCGTCTTTAAAAAATCATACAGCTCGCGCGGATCTTTAAATGGAGTGTCTTCTTCCCAGTTTTCG
CAATCCACATCGGCCAGATCGTTATTCAGTAAGTAATCCAATTCGGCTAAGCGGCTGTCTAAGCTATTCG
TATAGGGACAATCCGATATGTCGATGGAGTGAAAGAGCCTGATGCACTCCGCATACAGCTCGATAATCTT
TTCAGGGCTTTGTTCATCTTCATACTCTTCCGAGCAAAGGACGCCATCGGCCTCACTCATGAGCAGATTG
CTCCAGCCATCATGCCGTTCAAAGTGCAGGACCTTTGGAACAGGCAGCTTTCCTTCCAGCCATAGCATCA
TGTCCTTTTCCCGTTCCACATCATAGGTGGTCCCTTTATACCGGCTGTCCGTCATTTTTAAATATAGGTT
TTCATTTTCTCCCACCAGCTTATATACCTTAGCAGGAGACATTCCTTCCGTATCTTTTACGCAGCGGTAT
TTTTCGATCAGTTTTTTCAATTCCGGTGATATTCTCATTTTAGCCATTTATTATTTCCTTCCTCTTTTCT
ACAGTATTTAAAGATACCCCAAGAAGCTAATTATAACAAGACGAACTCCAATTCACTGTTCCTTGCATTC
TAAAACCTTAAATACCAGAAAACAGCTTTTTCAAAGTTGTTTTCAAAGTTGGCGTATAACATAGTATCGA
CGGAGCCGATTTTGAAACCGCGGTGATCACAGGCAGCAACGCTCTGTCATCGTTACAATCAACATGCTAC
CCTCCGCGAGATCATCCGTGTTTCAAACCCGGCAGCTTAGTTGCCGTTCTTCCGAATAGCATCGGTAACA
TGAGCAAAGTCTGCCGCCTTACAACGGCTCTCCCGCTGACGCCGTCCCGGACTGATGGGCTGCCTGTATC
GAGTGGTGATTTTGTGCCGAGCTGCCGGTCGGGGAGCTG
Features (pLannotate 1.2.2; 20 found; start..end, strand, type, name):
     13..37      +  misc_feature   LB T-DNA repeat: left border repeat from nopaline C58 T-DNA
    140..160     -  misc_feature   MCS (fragment): pUC18/19 multiple cloning site
    235..909     +  promoter       CaMV 35S promoter (enhanced): cauliflower mosaic virus 35S promoter with a duplicated enhancer region
   1469..2080    +  CDS            CP: CAPSD_TRVPP - Experimental evidence at protein level: Swiss-Prot protein existence level 1. Capsid protein self-assembles to form rod-shaped virions about 22 nm in diameter with a central canal enclosing the viral genomic RNA. From Tobacco rattle virus (isolate PpK20) (TRV).
   2484..2559    +  misc_RNA       gRNA scaffold: guide RNA scaffold for the Streptococcus pyogenes CRISPR/Cas9 system
   2561..2634    +  ncRNA          tRNA: Accession: RF00005 - tRNA
   2997..3036    +  ncRNA          TLS-PK6: Accession: RF01101 - Pseudoknot of tRNA-like structure
   3032..3087    +  ncRNA          Hammerhead 3: Accession: RF00008 - Hammerhead ribozyme (type III)
   3097..3115    +  CDS            9xHis (fragment): 9xHis affinity tag
   3150..3402    +  terminator     NOS terminator: nopaline synthase terminator and poly(A) signal
   3424..3448    +  misc_feature   RB T-DNA repeat: right border repeat from nopaline C58 T-DNA
   3788..4189    +  CDS            Y4CG_SINFN (fragment): Protein inferred from homology: Swiss-Prot protein existence level 3. From Sinorhizobium fredii (strain NBRC 101917 / NGR234).
   4749..5378    +  CDS            pVS1 StaA: stability protein from the Pseudomonas plasmid pVS1 (Heeb et al., 2000)
   5807..6880    +  CDS            pVS1 RepA: replication protein from the Pseudomonas plasmid pVS1 (Heeb et al., 2000)
   6946..7140    +  rep_origin     pVS1 oriV: origin of replication for the Pseudomonas plasmid pVS1 (Heeb et al., 2000)
   7343..7382    +  CDS            rop (fragment): Rop protein, which maintains plasmids at low copy number; rop
   7484..7624    +  misc_feature   bom: basis of mobility region from pBR322
   7810..8398    -  rep_origin     ori: high-copy-number ColE1/pMB1/pBR322/pUC origin of replication
   8506..8575    -  ncRNA          RNA-OUT: Accession: RF00240 - RNA-OUT
   9823..10617   -  CDS            KanR: aminoglycoside phosphotransferase; aphA-3; confers resistance to kanamycin
