[The description below was written by a language model from this plasmid's Addgene catalogue record and pLannotate feature annotations shown in this document.]
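Description:
SPDK3860 is a binary T-DNA plasmid (about 11 kb, recorded backbone "pCAMBIS0390") that carries a modified cDNA of Tobacco rattle virus (TRV) RNA2 engineered to deliver a single guide RNA against the Nicotiana benthamiana phytoene desaturase (PDS) gene. The backbone has the usual pCAMBIA-type architecture: a ColE1/pBR322-family origin with a bom site for propagation in E. coli, the pVS1 oriV with RepA and StaA for replication and stable maintenance in Agrobacterium, and an aphA-3 kanamycin resistance gene for bacterial selection. No plant selectable marker is annotated between the borders.

Between the nopaline-type left and right border repeats, an enhanced (duplicated-enhancer) CaMV 35S promoter drives transcription of the viral RNA2 after the T-DNA enters plant cells. The viral segment retains the TRV coat protein gene. According to the catalogue entry, this is followed by a pea early browning virus (PEBV) subgenomic promoter, which is not annotated in the feature table. The PEBV promoter expresses the guide cassette, in which a Streptococcus pyogenes Cas9 gRNA scaffold is fused directly to a tRNA, recorded as an Arabidopsis isoleucine tRNA serving as a mobile RNA sequence. The spacer itself is not annotated. Downstream lie the viral 3′ tRNA-like structure pseudoknot, a hammerhead ribozyme that trims the transcript to an authentic viral 3′ end, and the NOS terminator.

The plasmid encodes no Cas9 and no RNA1 functions, so those must be supplied separately. The associated publication concerns multiplexed heritable gene editing with RNA viruses and mobile sgRNAs, where the tRNA fusion is meant to promote guide RNA movement within the plant. PDS is a convenient target because its loss causes visible photobleaching.
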