Addgene plasmid #199245: SPDK3860
Purpose: Modified Tobacco rattle virus (TRV) RNA2 vector for editing of Nicotiana benthamiana Phytoene desaturase (PDS) gene
Depositing lab: Savithramma Dinesh-Kumar. Depositing organization: University of California, Davis. Publication: Multiplexed heritable gene editing using RNA viruses and mobile single guide RNAs. Ellison EE, Nagalakshmi U, Gamo ME, Huang PJ, Dinesh-Kumar S, Voytas DF. Nat Plants. 2020 Jun 1. pii: 10.1038/s41477-020-0670-y. doi: 10.1038/s41477-020-0670-y. PubMed 32483329.
Backbone
  Vector backbone: pCAMBIS0390 T-DNA vector
  Backbone size w/o insert (bp): 6812
  Total vector size (bp): 11029
  Vector type: T-DNA vector
Growth in bacteria
  Bacterial resistance: Kanamycin, 50 μg/mL
  Growth temperature: 37°C
  Growth strain: DH5alpha
  Growth instructions: We prefer to use DH10B
  Copy number: High Copy
Gene/Insert
  Gene/Insert name: Modified TRV RNA2 with PEBV promoter and AtIleu-tRNA mobile RNA sequence
  Insert size (bp): 2178
  Promoter: pPEBV
  Cloning method: Restriction Enzyme; 5′ cloning site XbaI (unknown if destroyed); 3′ cloning site SacI (unknown if destroyed)
  Sequencing primers: 5′ CATAATTATACTGATTTGTCTCTCG; 3′ caaaagacttaccgatcaatcaag
Terms and licenses: Academic/Nonprofit Terms; Industry Terms: Not Available to Industry
How to cite: SPDK3860 was a gift from Savithramma Dinesh-Kumar (Addgene plasmid # 199245 ; http://n2t.net/addgene:199245 ; RRID:Addgene_199245)
